Addgene plasmid #18322: T4 Lysozyme S44D WT*
Depositing lab: Brian Matthews. Depositing organization: University of Oregon.
Backbone
  Vector backbone: pHS1403
  Backbone size w/o insert (bp): 5000
  Vector type: Bacterial Expression
Growth in bacteria
  Bacterial resistance: Ampicillin, 100 μg/mL
  Growth temperature: 37°C
  Growth strain: DH5alpha
  Copy number: High Copy
Gene/Insert
  Gene/Insert name: T4 Lysozyme (alt name: AS44D)
  Species: Bacteriophage T4
  Insert size (bp): 600
  Mutation: S44D WT*
  GenBank ID: NP_049736
  Entrez Gene: e (a.k.a. T4p123)
  Cloning method: Restriction Enzyme; 5′ cloning site BamHI (not destroyed); 3′ cloning site HindIII (not destroyed)
  Sequencing primers: 5′ na; 3′ GGCGTATCACGAGGCCC
Terms and licenses: Academic/Nonprofit Terms; Industry Terms: Not Available to Industry
Depositor comments: The BamHI site is 27 bp from the ATG and the HindIII site is 115 bp from the stop.
How to cite: T4 Lysozyme S44D WT* was a gift from Brian Matthews (Addgene plasmid # 18322 ; http://n2t.net/addgene:18322 ; RRID:Addgene_18322)
