[The description below was written by a language model from this plasmid's Addgene catalogue record.]
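Description:
T4 Lysozyme S44D WT* is a bacterial expression plasmid built on the pHS1403 backbone (about 5 kb) that carries a roughly 600 bp insert encoding a mutant form of bacteriophage T4 lysozyme, the product of phage gene e. It is maintained in E. coli as a high-copy plasmid under ampicillin selection. The record does not name the origin of replication or the promoter that drives expression, and no feature table is available to confirm these or any other backbone elements.

The insert sits between BamHI and HindIII sites, both of which were preserved during cloning, so the lysozyme cassette can be excised or swapped as a unit. According to the depositor's notes, the BamHI site lies 27 bp from the start codon and the HindIII site 115 bp from the stop codon, meaning the fragment includes short flanking untranslated sequence on each side of the coding region. The encoded protein carries the substitution S44D, replacing serine 44 with aspartate, in the "WT*" background. In the T4 lysozyme literature, WT* generally denotes the cysteine-free pseudo-wild-type protein used as a reference for engineered variants, though the record itself does not define the term. No affinity tags, fusion partners or reporters are listed.

The record does not state a specific purpose. A single-site variant of this kind is suited to producing recombinant protein in bacteria for comparing the stability, folding or structure of the mutant with the parent lysozyme, for which T4 lysozyme is a widely used model system.
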