>Addgene plasmid #18322 | T4 Lysozyme S44D WT* | addgene partial sequence | sequence record 24110 | 3primeUP
CTANGAAAAAGCCCGCTCATTAGGCGGGCTCAGATCTGCTCATGTTTGACAGCTTATCATCGATAAGCTT
CGGCAATAAATTCTTGATATGTTTTCATATGTTTCCTTTAAATATTTTAATTAGTAATTGTCTATTCAAG
TAATTGTGAATATACTATCACAATTCCAAGAGAAAGTAAACAGCTTTATAGATTTTTATACGCGTCCCAA
GTGCCAGTTCTAAACGTTGTAATGACTCGTTTTGCGCGATTAGGTGTTTGATTATACCATCTACTTTTAG
CTAAGTTAACTGCTGCTTCATCCCAGCGTTTTTGTTGAAGCATACGTAAAGAGTTAGTAAATCCTGCCAC
ACCGGTTTCTCCCATTTGGAAAACCATATTAATCAATGCAGCGCGACGAACCGCATCAAGAGAATCATAA
ACCGGTTTTAATTTAGCATTTCTCAGAATTCCGCGAACAGCAGCATCAACATCCTGATTAAAGAGTTTTT
CAGCCTCATCTTTTGTAATTACACCATTAGTATTACGCCCAATAGCTTTATCTAATTCATCTTTAGCAGC
ATTAAGTGATGGACTTTTTGTAAGCAAATGACCGATGCCAATAGTGTAATAGCCTTCTGTGTCTTTATAG
ATTTTAAGTCTAAGACCTTCATCTATACGTAACATTTCAAATATATTCATAATACCTCCTAAGCATCGAT
GGATCCTGTTTCCTGTGTGAAATTGTTATCCGCTCACAATTCCACACATTATACGAGCCGATGATTAATT
GTCAACAGGGGGATGGGGAGTAAGCTGATCCTGTTTCCTGTGTGAAATTGTTATCCGCTCACAATTCCAC
ACATTATACGAGCCGATGATTAATTGTCAACAGGGGGATGGGGAGTAAGCTCATCGATGGATCGACCNGG
GNTTNCCCGGGGGGGAAANNGGTNNNCNGCNCCCCAATTCCCCCCNNTTATACGAGCCNGGAANNCATAA
AGNGGTAAAGCCCGGGGGNGCCCTAANGGAGNNGAGCTAACTTACATTAATTGCGTTGCGCNCNCNGGCC
CNCNTTTCCAGTCGGGNAANCCGGNCNGGCCNGGANNCCNNCNAANGGGGNNAAACCNTTCCCGGNNNGG
NNNGANANCCCCCNGGAAAAAANNCNATN
